>Addgene plasmid #32726 | -1748 human cyclin D1 promoter pGL3Basic | addgene partial sequence | sequence record 39075 | LucNrev 5'-CCTTATGCAGTTGCTCTCC-3'
TGGCGCCGGGCCTTTCTTTATGTTTTTGGCGTCTTCCATGGTGGCTTTACCAACAGTACCGGAATGCCAA
GCTTATCGATTTCGAACCCCTGGGGAGGGCTGTGGGTCCTGGCTGGGTCCGCGCTCGGCTCTCGCTTCTG
CTGCCCCGCGCTCCCTCGCGCTCTTCTGCCCCTCGCCGGAGCGTGCGGACTCTGCTGCTCGCTGCTACTG
CGCCGACAGCCCTCTGGAGGCTCCAGGACTTTGCAACTTCAACAAAACTCCCCTGTAGTCCGTGTGACGT
TACTGTTGTTAAGCAAAGATCAAAGCCCGGCAGAGAATGGGAGCGGGAGGGGGGCGGGGGCGGGCGCAGG
GGGAGGGGGCGCGGGCGCCAAACGCCGGGAGCAGCGAGGGGCAGAGCCCAAAAGCCATCCCTGAGGCGCC
GCGCCTGCCCTGCGGCGGAGTTGCCCCTGTAGTCCGGTTTTCATAGAAATGCAAATCGCCCCGCTGCAGC
CTTTCTCCCCGCCAGGGAAGAGGGGTGCAGGGGGCCCCGTCCGCCTCGAGTGGGTCCCCCGGGATTTAGG
GGGTGAGGTGGAGGTGGCTCTGCAGTAGGGGACAACTAGGAAGGCCGGCAGGCCACACGCAGCCTGGGGA
GACCACGAGAAGGGGTGACTGGGGCGCGGCGACACCCCATATCCAAGCCGGCAGAATGGGCGCATTTCCA
AGAACGCCACGAGGGCACCCACGGGCGGACAGACGGCCAAAGAATCTCAGCGACTGCATCTTCTTTCATT
TTCATTAACACGTGTAAATTGCAAGAACT
