>Addgene plasmid #32726 | -1748 human cyclin D1 promoter pGL3Basic | addgene partial sequence | sequence record 39800 | RVprimer3 5'-CTAGCAAAATAGGCTGTCCC-3'
TTTCTCTATCGATAGGTACCGAGCTCTTACGCGTGCTAGCCCGGGCTCGAGATCCCCGGGTACCCCCTGG
GCCGCCCTTGTGCGCGGGCTGATGCTCTGAGGCTTGGCTATGCGGGGGCCAACGCGATTGTGGGTGCTCG
GGGAGTGGGGGGGGGCACGACCGTAGGTGCTCCCTGCTGGGGCAACCCATCGCTCCCCATGCGGAATCCG
GGGGTAATTACCCCCCAGGACCCGGAATATTAGTAATCCTAATTCCCGGCGGGGGAGGGGGCGCGGGAGG
AATTCACCCTGAAAGGTGGGGGTGGGGGGGGTCGCATCTTGCTGTGAGCACCCTGGCGAAGGGGAGAGGG
CTTTTTCTATCAGTTTTCTTTGAGCTTTTACTGTTAAGAGGGTACGGTGGTTTGATGACACTGAACTATA
TTCAAAAGGAAGTAAATGAACAGTTTTCTTAATTTGGGGCAGGTACTGTAAAAATAAAAACAAAAGTTAA
GACAGTAAAATGTCCTTTTATTTTTTAATGCACCAAAGAGACAGAACCTGTAATTTTAAAAACTGTGTAT
TTTAATTTACATCTGCTTAAGTTTGCGATAATATTGGGGACCCTCTCATGTAACCACGAACACCTATCGA
TTTTGCTAAAAATCAGATCAGTACACTCGTTTGTTTAATTGATAATTGTTCTGAA
