[The description below was written by a language model from this plasmid's Addgene catalogue record.]
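Description:
-1748 human cyclin D1 promoter pGL3Basic is a firefly luciferase reporter plasmid built on the pGL3Basic backbone (4818 bp without insert). pGL3Basic is a promoterless, enhancerless reporter vector: it carries the luciferase coding sequence downstream of a multiple cloning site but has no eukaryotic regulatory element of its own, so luciferase output in transfected cells depends on whatever sequence is cloned upstream. The plasmid is maintained in E. coli as a high-copy construct under ampicillin selection. No feature table is provided with the record, so element positions and the exact layout of the backbone parts are not documented here.

The insert is a 1882 bp fragment of the human CCND1 (cyclin D1) promoter, cloned between KpnI and HindIII sites that both remain intact, which places it directly upstream of the luciferase gene and allows the fragment to be excised or replaced. The "-1748" in the name suggests that the fragment starts about 1748 bp upstream of the transcription start site and, given the insert length, runs some way downstream of it, although the record does not define the coordinates explicitly. Luciferase activity therefore serves as a readout of transcriptional activity of this cyclin D1 regulatory region. The associated publication concerns regulation of cyclin D1 expression by beta-catenin in colon carcinoma cells, so the construct is suited to transient transfection assays testing how signalling pathways or transcription factors act on the CCND1 promoter, typically with a co-transfected normalisation reporter. The name also suggests use alongside shorter or mutated promoter variants, but none are listed in this record.
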