Addgene plasmid #32726: -1748 human cyclin D1 promoter pGL3Basic
Depositing lab: Frank McCormick. Publication: Beta-catenin regulates expression of cyclin D1 in colon carcinoma cells. Tetsu O, McCormick F. Nature. 1999 Apr 1;398(6726):422-6. 10.1038/18884 PubMed 10201372.
Backbone
  Vector backbone: pGL3Basic
  Backbone manufacturer: Promega
  Backbone size w/o insert (bp): 4818
  Vector type: Luciferase ; reporter gene
Growth in bacteria
  Bacterial resistance: Ampicillin, 100 μg/mL
  Growth temperature: 37°C
  Growth strain: DH5alpha
  Copy number: High Copy
Gene/Insert
  Gene/Insert name: CCND1 promoter
  Species: H. sapiens (human)
  Insert size (bp): 1882
  Entrez Gene: CCND1 (a.k.a. BCL1, D11S287E, PRAD1, U21B31)
  Promoter: -1748CCND1 promoter
  Cloning method: Restriction Enzyme; 5′ cloning site KpnI (not destroyed); 3′ cloning site Hind3 (not destroyed)
  Sequencing primers: 5′ RVprimer3; 3′ GLprimer2
Terms and licenses: Academic/Nonprofit Terms; Industry Terms: Not Available to Industry
How to cite: -1748 human cyclin D1 promoter pGL3Basic was a gift from Frank McCormick (Addgene plasmid # 32726 ; http://n2t.net/addgene:32726 ; RRID:Addgene_32726)
