LOCUS       Exported 6716 bp ds-DNA circular SYN 16-AUG-2021
DEFINITION  synthetic circular DNA
ACCESSION   .
VERSION     .
KEYWORDS    -1748 human cyclin D1 promoter pGL3Basic
SOURCE      synthetic DNA construct
  ORGANISM  synthetic DNA construct
REFERENCE   1 (bases 1 to 6716)
  AUTHORS   Tetsu O, McCormick F
  TITLE     Beta-catenin regulates expression of cyclin D1 in colon carcinoma
            cells.
  JOURNAL   Nature. 1999 Apr 1;398(6726):422-6.
  PUBMED    10201372
REFERENCE   2 (bases 1 to 6716)
  AUTHORS   .
  TITLE     Direct Submission
  JOURNAL   Exported Aug 16, 2021 from SnapGene Server 1.1.58
            http://www.snapgene.com
FEATURES             Location/Qualifiers
     source          1..6716
                     /organism="synthetic DNA construct"
                     /mol_type="other DNA"
     regulatory      1931..1940
                     /regulatory_class="other"
                     /note="vertebrate consensus sequence for strong initiation
                     of translation (Kozak, 1987)"
     CDS             1937..3589
                     /codon_start=1
                     /gene="luc+"
                     /product="firefly luciferase"
                     /label=luciferase
                     /note="enhanced luc+ version of the luciferase gene"
                     /translation="MEDAKNIKKGPAPFYPLEDGTAGEQLHKAMKRYALVPGTIAFTDA
                     HIEVDITYAEYFEMSVRLAEAMKRYGLNTNHRIVVCSENSLQFFMPVLGALFIGVAVAP
                     ANDIYNERELLNSMGISQPTVVFVSKKGLQKILNVQKKLPIIQKIIIMDSKTDYQGFQS
                     MYTFVTSHLPPGFNEYDFVPESFDRDKTIALIMNSSGSTGLPKGVALPHRTACVRFSHA
                     RDPIFGNQIIPDTAILSVVPFHHGFGMFTTLGYLICGFRVVLMYRFEEELFLRSLQDYK
                     IQSALLVPTLFSFFAKSTLIDKYDLSNLHEIASGGAPLSKEVGEAVAKRFHLPGIRQGY
                     GLTETTSAILITPEGDDKPGAVGKVVPFFEAKVVDLDTGKTLGVNQRGELCVRGPMIMS
                     GYVNNPEATNALIDKDGWLHSGDIAYWDEDEHFFIVDRLKSLIKYKGYQVAPAELESIL
                     LQHPNIFDAGVAGLPDDDAGELPAAVVVLEHGKTMTEKEIVDYVASQVTTAKKLRGGVV
                     FVDEVPKGLTGKLDARKIREILIKAKKGGKIAV"
     primer_bind     complement(2003..2021)
                     /label=LucNrev
                     /note="Firefly luciferase, reverse primer"
     polyA_signal    3630..3751
                     /label=SV40 poly(A) signal
                     /note="SV40 polyadenylation signal"
     primer_bind     complement(3641..3660)
                     /label=EBV-rev
                     /note="SV40 polyA terminator, reverse primer"
     primer_bind     3695..3714
                     /label=SV40pA-R
                     /note="SV40 polyA, reverse primer"
     primer_bind     complement(3999..4016)
                     /label=L4440
                     /note="L4440 vector, forward primer"
     rep_origin      complement(4170..4758)
                     /direction=LEFT
                     /label=ori
                     /note="high-copy-number ColE1/pMB1/pBR322/pUC origin of
                     replication"
     primer_bind     complement(4250..4269)
                     /label=pBR322ori-F
                     /note="pBR322 origin, forward primer"
     CDS             complement(4929..5789)
                     /codon_start=1
                     /gene="bla"
                     /product="beta-lactamase"
                     /label=AmpR
                     /note="confers resistance to ampicillin, carbenicillin, and
                     related antibiotics"
                     /translation="MSIQHFRVALIPFFAAFCLPVFAHPETLVKVKDAEDQLGARVGYI
                     ELDLNSGKILESFRPEERFPMMSTFKVLLCGAVLSRIDAGQEQLGRRIHYSQNDLVEYS
                     PVTEKHLTDGMTVRELCSAAITMSDNTAANLLLTTIGGPKELTAFLHNMGDHVTRLDRW
                     EPELNEAIPNDERDTTMPVAMATTLRKLLTGELLTLASRQQLIDWMEADKVAGPLLRSA
                     LPAGWFIADKSGAGERGSRGIIAALGPDGKPSRIVVIYTTGSQATMDERNRQIAEIGAS
                     LIKHW"
     primer_bind     5552..5571
                     /label=Amp-R
                     /note="Ampicillin resistance gene, reverse primer"
     promoter        complement(5790..5894)
                     /gene="bla"
                     /label=AmpR promoter
     rep_origin      5921..6376
                     /direction=RIGHT
                     /label=f1 ori
                     /note="f1 bacteriophage origin of replication; arrow
                     indicates direction of (+) strand synthesis"
     primer_bind     complement(6008..6027)
                     /label=F1ori-R
                     /note="F1 origin, reverse primer"
     primer_bind     6218..6239
                     /label=F1ori-F
                     /note="F1 origin, forward primer"
     polyA_signal    6507..6555
                     /note="synthetic polyadenylation signal"
     misc_feature    6569..6660
                     /label=pause site
                     /note="RNA polymerase II transcriptional pause signal from
                     the human alpha-2 globin gene"
     primer_bind     6609..6628
                     /label=RVprimer3
                     /note="pGL3 vector, forward primer"
ORIGIN
        1 cccctgggcc gcccttgtgc gcgggctgat gctctgaggc ttggctatgc gggggccaac
       61 gcgattgtgg gtgctcgggg agtggggggg ggcacgaccg taggtgctcc ctgctggggc
      121 aacccatcgc tccccatgcg gaatccgggg gtaattaccc cccaggaccc ggaatattag
      181 taatcctaat tcccggcggg ggagggggcg cgggaggaat tcaccctgaa aggtgggggt
      241 ggggggggtc gcatcttgct gtgagcaccc tggcgaaggg gagagggctt tttctatcag
      301 ttttctttga gcttttactg ttaagagggt acggtggttt gatgacactg aactatattc
      361 aaaaggaagt aaatgaacag ttttcttaat ttggggcagg tactgtaaaa ataaaaacaa
      421 aagttaagac agtaaaatgt ccttttattt tttaatgcac caaagagaca gaacctgtaa
      481 ttttaaaaac tgtgtatttt aatttacatc tgcttaagtt tgcgataata ttggggaccc
      541 tctcatgtaa ccacgaacac ctatcgattt tgctaaaaat cagatcagta cactcgtttg
      601 tttaattgat aattgttctg aattatgccg gctcctgcca gccccctcac gctcacgaat
      661 tcagtcccag ggcaaattct aaaggtgaag ggacgtctac acccccaaca aaaccaatta
      721 ggaaccttcg gtggtcttgt cccaggcaga ggggactaat atttccagca atttaatttc
      781 ttttttaatt aaaaaaaatg agtcagaatg gagatcactg tttctcagct ttccattcag
      841 aggtgtgttt ctcccggtta aattgccggc acgggaaggg agggggtgca gttggggacc
      901 cccgcaagga ccgactggtc aaggtaggaa ggcagcccga agagtctcca ggctagaagg
      961 acaagatgaa ggaaatgctg gccaccatct tgggctgctg ctggaatttt cgggcattta
     1021 ttttatttta ttttttgagc gagcgcatgc taagctgaaa tccctttaac ttttagggtt
     1081 acccccttgg gcatttgcaa cgacgcccct gtgcgccgga atgaaacttg cacaggggtt
     1141 gtgtgcccgg tcctccccgt ccttgcatgc taaattagtt cttgcaattt acacgtgtta
     1201 atgaaaatga aagaagatgc agtcgctgag attctttggc cgtctgtccg cccgtgggtg
     1261 ccctcgtggc gttcttggaa atgcgcccat tctgccggct tggatatggg gtgtcgccgc
     1321 gccccagtca ccccttctcg tggtctcccc aggctgcgtg tggcctgccg gccttcctag
     1381 ttgtccccta ctgcagagcc acctccacct caccccctaa atcccggggg acccactcga
     1441 ggcggacggg gccccctgca cccctcttcc ctggcgggga gaaaggctgc agcggggcga
     1501 tttgcatttc tatgaaaacc ggactacagg ggcaactccg ccgcagggca ggcgcggcgc
     1561 ctcagggatg gcttttgggc tctgcccctc gctgctcccg gcgtttggcg cccgcgcccc
     1621 ctccccctgc gcccgccccc gcccccctcc cgctcccatt ctctgccggg ctttgatctt
     1681 tgcttaacaa cagtaacgtc acacggacta caggggagtt ttgttgaagt tgcaaagtcc
     1741 tggagcctcc agagggctgt cggcgcagta gcagcgagca gcagagtccg cacgctccgg
     1801 cgaggggcag aagagcgcga gggagcgcgg ggcagcagaa gcgagagccg agcgcggacc
     1861 cagccaggac ccacagccct ccccaggggt tcgaaatcga taagcttggc attccggtac
     1921 tgttggtaaa gccaccatgg aagacgccaa aaacataaag aaaggcccgg cgccattcta
     1981 tccgctggaa gatggaaccg ctggagagca actgcataag gctatgaaga gatacgccct
     2041 ggttcctgga acaattgctt ttacagatgc acatatcgag gtggacatca cttacgctga
     2101 gtacttcgaa atgtccgttc ggttggcaga agctatgaaa cgatatgggc tgaatacaaa
     2161 tcacagaatc gtcgtatgca gtgaaaactc tcttcaattc tttatgccgg tgttgggcgc
     2221 gttatttatc ggagttgcag ttgcgcccgc gaacgacatt tataatgaac gtgaattgct
     2281 caacagtatg ggcatttcgc agcctaccgt ggtgttcgtt tccaaaaagg ggttgcaaaa
     2341 aattttgaac gtgcaaaaaa agctcccaat catccaaaaa attattatca tggattctaa
     2401 aacggattac cagggatttc agtcgatgta cacgttcgtc acatctcatc tacctcccgg
     2461 ttttaatgaa tacgattttg tgccagagtc cttcgatagg gacaagacaa ttgcactgat
     2521 catgaactcc tctggatcta ctggtctgcc taaaggtgtc gctctgcctc atagaactgc
     2581 ctgcgtgaga ttctcgcatg ccagagatcc tatttttggc aatcaaatca ttccggatac
     2641 tgcgatttta agtgttgttc cattccatca cggttttgga atgtttacta cactcggata
     2701 tttgatatgt ggatttcgag tcgtcttaat gtatagattt gaagaagagc tgtttctgag
     2761 gagccttcag gattacaaga ttcaaagtgc gctgctggtg ccaaccctat tctccttctt
     2821 cgccaaaagc actctgattg acaaatacga tttatctaat ttacacgaaa ttgcttctgg
     2881 tggcgctccc ctctctaagg aagtcgggga agcggttgcc aagaggttcc atctgccagg
     2941 tatcaggcaa ggatatgggc tcactgagac tacatcagct attctgatta cacccgaggg
     3001 ggatgataaa ccgggcgcgg tcggtaaagt tgttccattt tttgaagcga aggttgtgga
     3061 tctggatacc gggaaaacgc tgggcgttaa tcaaagaggc gaactgtgtg tgagaggtcc
     3121 tatgattatg tccggttatg taaacaatcc ggaagcgacc aacgccttga ttgacaagga
     3181 tggatggcta cattctggag acatagctta ctgggacgaa gacgaacact tcttcatcgt
     3241 tgaccgcctg aagtctctga ttaagtacaa aggctatcag gtggctcccg ctgaattgga
     3301 atccatcttg ctccaacacc ccaacatctt cgacgcaggt gtcgcaggtc ttcccgacga
     3361 tgacgccggt gaacttcccg ccgccgttgt tgttttggag cacggaaaga cgatgacgga
     3421 aaaagagatc gtggattacg tcgccagtca agtaacaacc gcgaaaaagt tgcgcggagg
     3481 agttgtgttt gtggacgaag taccgaaagg tcttaccgga aaactcgacg caagaaaaat
     3541 cagagagatc ctcataaagg ccaagaaggg cggaaagatc gccgtgtaat tctagagtcg
     3601 gggcggccgg ccgcttcgag cagacatgat aagatacatt gatgagtttg gacaaaccac
     3661 aactagaatg cagtgaaaaa aatgctttat ttgtgaaatt tgtgatgcta ttgctttatt
     3721 tgtaaccatt ataagctgca ataaacaagt taacaacaac aattgcattc attttatgtt
     3781 tcaggttcag ggggaggtgt gggaggtttt ttaaagcaag taaaacctct acaaatgtgg
     3841 taaaatcgat aaggatccgt cgaccgatgc ccttgagagc cttcaaccca gtcagctcct
     3901 tccggtgggc gcggggcatg actatcgtcg ccgcacttat gactgtcttc tttatcatgc
     3961 aactcgtagg acaggtgccg gcagcgctct tccgcttcct cgctcactga ctcgctgcgc
     4021 tcggtcgttc ggctgcggcg agcggtatca gctcactcaa aggcggtaat acggttatcc
     4081 acagaatcag gggataacgc aggaaagaac atgtgagcaa aaggccagca aaaggccagg
     4141 aaccgtaaaa aggccgcgtt gctggcgttt ttccataggc tccgcccccc tgacgagcat
     4201 cacaaaaatc gacgctcaag tcagaggtgg cgaaacccga caggactata aagataccag
     4261 gcgtttcccc ctggaagctc cctcgtgcgc tctcctgttc cgaccctgcc gcttaccgga
     4321 tacctgtccg cctttctccc ttcgggaagc gtggcgcttt ctcatagctc acgctgtagg
     4381 tatctcagtt cggtgtaggt cgttcgctcc aagctgggct gtgtgcacga accccccgtt
     4441 cagcccgacc gctgcgcctt atccggtaac tatcgtcttg agtccaaccc ggtaagacac
     4501 gacttatcgc cactggcagc agccactggt aacaggatta gcagagcgag gtatgtaggc
     4561 ggtgctacag agttcttgaa gtggtggcct aactacggct acactagaag aacagtattt
     4621 ggtatctgcg ctctgctgaa gccagttacc ttcggaaaaa gagttggtag ctcttgatcc
     4681 ggcaaacaaa ccaccgctgg tagcggtggt ttttttgttt gcaagcagca gattacgcgc
     4741 agaaaaaaag gatctcaaga agatcctttg atcttttcta cggggtctga cgctcagtgg
     4801 aacgaaaact cacgttaagg gattttggtc atgagattat caaaaaggat cttcacctag
     4861 atccttttaa attaaaaatg aagttttaaa tcaatctaaa gtatatatga gtaaacttgg
     4921 tctgacagtt accaatgctt aatcagtgag gcacctatct cagcgatctg tctatttcgt
     4981 tcatccatag ttgcctgact ccccgtcgtg tagataacta cgatacggga gggcttacca
     5041 tctggcccca gtgctgcaat gataccgcga gacccacgct caccggctcc agatttatca
     5101 gcaataaacc agccagccgg aagggccgag cgcagaagtg gtcctgcaac tttatccgcc
     5161 tccatccagt ctattaattg ttgccgggaa gctagagtaa gtagttcgcc agttaatagt
     5221 ttgcgcaacg ttgttgccat tgctacaggc atcgtggtgt cacgctcgtc gtttggtatg
     5281 gcttcattca gctccggttc ccaacgatca aggcgagtta catgatcccc catgttgtgc
     5341 aaaaaagcgg ttagctcctt cggtcctccg atcgttgtca gaagtaagtt ggccgcagtg
     5401 ttatcactca tggttatggc agcactgcat aattctctta ctgtcatgcc atccgtaaga
     5461 tgcttttctg tgactggtga gtactcaacc aagtcattct gagaatagtg tatgcggcga
     5521 ccgagttgct cttgcccggc gtcaatacgg gataataccg cgccacatag cagaacttta
     5581 aaagtgctca tcattggaaa acgttcttcg gggcgaaaac tctcaaggat cttaccgctg
     5641 ttgagatcca gttcgatgta acccactcgt gcacccaact gatcttcagc atcttttact
     5701 ttcaccagcg tttctgggtg agcaaaaaca ggaaggcaaa atgccgcaaa aaagggaata
     5761 agggcgacac ggaaatgttg aatactcata ctcttccttt ttcaatatta ttgaagcatt
     5821 tatcagggtt attgtctcat gagcggatac atatttgaat gtatttagaa aaataaacaa
     5881 ataggggttc cgcgcacatt tccccgaaaa gtgccacctg nnnnnnnnnn nnnnnnnnnn
     5941 nnnnnnnnnn nnnnnnnnnn nnnnnnnnnn nnnnnnnnnn nnnnnnnnnn nnnnnnnnnn
     6001 nnnnnnnnnn nnnnnnnnnn nnnnnnnnnn nnnnnnnnnn nnnncnnnnn nnnnnnnnnn
     6061 nnnnnnnnnn nnnnnnnnnn nnnnnnnnnn nnnnnnnnnn nnnnnnnnnn nnnnnnnnnn
     6121 nnnnnnnnnn nnnnnnannn nnnnnnnnnn nnnnnnnnnn nnnnnnnnnn nnnnnnnnnn
     6181 nnnnnncctt tgacgttgga gtccacgttc tttaatagtg gactcttgtt ccaaactgga
     6241 acaacactca accctatctc ggtctattct tttgatttat aagggatttt gccgatttcg
     6301 gcctattggt taaaaaatga gctgatttaa caaaaattta acgcgaattt taacaaaata
     6361 ttaacgctta caatttgcca ttcgccattc aggctgcgca actgttggga agggcgatcg
     6421 gtgcgggcct cttcgctatt acgccagccc aagctaccat gataagtaag taatattaag
     6481 gtacgggagg tacttggagc ggccgcaata aaatatcttt attttcatta catctgtgtg
     6541 ttggtttttt gtgtgaatcg atagtactaa catacgctct ccatcaaaac aaaacgaaac
     6601 aaaacaaact agcaaaatag gctgtcccca gtgcaagtgc aggtgccaga acatttctct
     6661 atcgataggt accgagctct tacgcgtgct agcccgggct cgagatcccc gggtac
//
